Addgene plasmid #236144: EW435 4x(ZNF35/IKZF1tar)-SFFV-GFP
Purpose: Fluorescent reporter encoding GFP under control of SFFV promoter with four ZNF35/IKZF1 binding sites upstream
Depositing lab: Xiaojing Gao. Depositing organization: Stanford University. Publication: Machine-guided dual-objective protein engineering for deimmunization and therapeutic functions. Wolfsberg E, Paul JS, Tycko J, Chen B, Bassik MC, Bintu L, Alizadeh AA, Gao XJ. Cell Syst. 2025 Jul 16;16(7):101299. doi: 10.1016/j.cels.2025.101299. Epub 2025 Jun 3. PubMed 40466641.
Backbone
  Vector backbone: FLP-IN
  Vector type: Mammalian Expression
  Selectable markers: Puromycin
Growth in bacteria
  Bacterial resistance: Ampicillin, 100 μg/mL
  Growth temperature: 37°C
  Growth strain: DH5alpha
  Copy number: High Copy
Gene/Insert
  Gene/Insert name: EGFP
  Species: Synthetic
  Promoter: SFFV promoter with four ZNF35/IKZF1 binding sites upstream
  Cloning method: Gibson Cloning
Terms and licenses: Academic/Nonprofit Terms; Industry Terms: Not Available to Industry
Depositor comments: See https://benchling.com/s/seq-YZu6oNqmRAkWrh2gphRn?m=slm-avHY5KtV3u1Ign8g7pULfor annotated sequence. Please visit https://doi.org/10.1101/2025.02.24.639918 for bioRxiv preprint.
How to cite: EW435 4x(ZNF35/IKZF1tar)-SFFV-GFP was a gift from Xiaojing Gao (Addgene plasmid # 236144 ; http://n2t.net/addgene:236144 ; RRID:Addgene_236144)
