[The description below was written by a language model from this plasmid's Addgene catalogue record and pLannotate feature annotations shown in this document.]
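Description:
EW435 4x(ZNF35/IKZF1tar)-SFFV-GFP is a mammalian expression reporter plasmid of about 5.7 kb built on a Flp-In backbone. It is maintained in E. coli through a high-copy ColE1/pUC-type origin and an ampicillin resistance gene (β-lactamase with its own promoter). Residual backbone elements include fragments of the f1 origin, the lac promoter/operator region and a pBR322 bom site.

The payload is an EGFP coding sequence driven by the spleen focus-forming virus LTR (SFFV) promoter and terminated by a bovine growth hormone polyadenylation signal. According to the catalogue entry, four binding sites for ZNF35/IKZF1 lie upstream of the SFFV promoter. These sites are not annotated individually in the feature table, which marks only a short minimal-promoter fragment in that upstream region. Because SFFV is a strong constitutive promoter, this arrangement suits measuring how a synthetic factor that recognises the ZNF35/IKZF1 target sites changes GFP output, for example silencing by a recruited repressor. The record itself describes the plasmid only as a fluorescent reporter, from a study on protein engineering for deimmunization and therapeutic function.

Downstream of the reporter, an FRT site directly precedes a hygromycin resistance coding sequence followed by an SV40 polyadenylation signal. This is the standard Flp-In design: FLP recombinase integrates the plasmid in single copy at a genomic FRT landing site, which places the promoterless marker under a resident promoter. The catalogue lists puromycin as the mammalian selectable marker, but the annotated sequence shows a hygromycin resistance gene and no puromycin resistance gene. This discrepancy should be checked before choosing a selection drug.
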