Features (pLannotate 1.2.2; 19 found; start..end, strand, type, name):
    153..170     +  promoter       minP (fragment): minimal TATA-box promoter with low basal activity
    265..672     +  promoter       SFFV promoter: spleen focus-forming virus long terminal repeat (LTR) promoter
    695..1408    +  CDS            EGFP: EGFP is a basic (constitutively fluorescent) green fluorescent protein published in 1996, derived from Aequorea victoria. It is reported to be a rapidly-maturing weak dimer with moderate acid sensitivity.
   1527..1751    +  polyA_signal   bGH poly(A) signal: bovine growth hormone polyadenylation signal
   1767..1790    +  polyA_signal   bGH poly(A) signal (fragment): bovine growth hormone polyadenylation signal
   1794..1815    +  promoter       SV40 promoter (fragment): SV40 enhancer and early promoter
   1836..2069    +  rep_origin     f1 ori (fragment) (sequence partly withheld): f1 bacteriophage origin of replication; arrow indicates direction of (+) strand synthesis
   2074..2121    +  protein_bind   FRT: FLP-mediated recombination occurs in the 8-bp core sequence TCTAGAAA (Turan and Bode, 2011). FLP recombinase from the Saccharomyces cerevisiae 2μ plasmid
   2129..3151    +  CDS            HygR: aminoglycoside phosphotransferase from E. coli; aph(4)-Ia; confers resistance to hygromycin
   3161..3286    +  CDS            ble (fragment): BLE_KLEPN - Experimental evidence at protein level: Swiss-Prot protein existence level 1. Binding protein with a strong affinity to the bleomycin family of antibiotics. Binds to CL990; an antimitotic-antibiotic compound. From Klebsiella pneumoniae.
   3281..3402    +  polyA_signal   SV40 poly(A) signal: SV40 polyadenylation signal
   3475..3491    -  protein_bind   lac operator: The lac repressor binds to the lac operator to inhibit transcription in E. coli. This inhibition can be relieved by adding lactose or isopropyl-β-D-thiogalactopyranoside (IPTG). lac repressor encoded by lacI
   3499..3529    -  promoter       lac promoter: promoter for the E. coli lac operon
   3544..3565    -  protein_bind   CAP binding site: CAP binding activates transcription in the presence of cAMP. E. coli catabolite activator protein
   3578..3670    -  CDS            lacI (fragment): lac repressor; lacI; The lac repressor binds to the lac operator to inhibit transcription in E. coli. This inhibition can be relieved by adding lactose or isopropyl-β-D-thiogalactopyranoside (IPTG).
   3853..4441    -  rep_origin     ori: high-copy-number ColE1/pMB1/pBR322/pUC origin of replication
   4612..5472    -  CDS            AmpR: β-lactamase; bla; confers resistance to ampicillin, carbenicillin, and related antibiotics
   5473..5577    -  promoter       AmpR promoter: bla
   5636..5688    -  misc_feature   bom (fragment): basis of mobility region from pBR322
>Addgene plasmid #236144 | EW435 4x(ZNF35/IKZF1tar)-SFFV-GFP | addgene full sequence | sequence record 468422 | Addgene NGS Result
TTAAGCTACAACAAGGCAAGGCTTGACCGACAATTGACGATTGAGTAAACAGGAAATATATAAAGAGCTC
TTCAAACAGGAAATATATAAAGAGGAGGTCAAACAGGAAATATATAAAGAGCAGAACAAACAGGAAATAT
ATAAAGAGAGTCTAGAGGGTATATAATGGATCCCAAATTGCCGATAAAATAAAAGATTTTATTTAGTCTC
CAGAAAAAGGGGGGAATGAAAGACCCCACCTGTAGGTTTGGCAAGCTAGCTGCAGTAACGCCATTTTGCA
AGGCATGGAAAAATACCAAACCAAGAATAGAGAAGTTCAGATCAAGGGCGGGTACATGAAAATAGCTAAC
GTTGGGCCAAACAGGATATCTGCGGTGAGCAGTTTCGGCCCCGGCCCGGGGCCAAGAACAGATGGTCACC
GCAGTTTCGGCCCCGGCCCGAGGCCAAGAACAGATGGTCCCCAGATATGGCCCAACCCTCAGCAGTTTCT
TAAGACCCATCAGATGTTTCCAGGCTCCCCCAAGGACCTGAAATGACCCTGCGCCTTATTTGAATTAACC
AATCAGCCTGCTTCTCGCTTCTGTTCGCGCGCTTCTGCTTCCCGAGCTCTATAAAAGAGCTCACAACCCC
TCACTCGGCGCGCCAGTCCTCCGACAGACTGAGTCGCCCGGGAAGCTTCGCCACCATGGGATCCGTCTCA
AAGGGCGAGGAACTTTTTACGGGCGTTGTTCCGATCCTCGTCGAATTGGACGGGGACGTTAATGGGCATA
AATTCTCAGTTAGTGGTGAGGGTGAGGGGGACGCGACATATGGGAAACTTACGCTGAAGTTCATATGTAC
CACCGGAAAATTGCCAGTGCCGTGGCCTACTCTCGTCACCACCCTGACATATGGTGTTCAGTGTTTTAGC
CGGTATCCAGACCATATGAAACAGCACGATTTTTTTAAATCCGCTATGCCTGAAGGTTACGTACAGGAGC
GAACGATATTTTTTAAAGACGACGGAAACTACAAAACTAGAGCCGAGGTAAAATTCGAGGGTGACACTCT
CGTGAACCGGATCGAACTGAAGGGCATAGATTTTAAGGAGGATGGCAATATACTGGGCCACAAGCTCGAA
TACAACTATAATTCTCATAATGTCTATATCATGGCGGACAAACAGAAAAACGGCATCAAGGTAAACTTTA
AAATCCGACACAATATTGAGGACGGCTCTGTCCAGCTTGCGGACCATTACCAACAGAACACGCCGATAGG
GGATGGTCCAGTACTTCTCCCTGATAATCACTATTTGTCTACTCAGTCAGCTCTTAGCAAGGACCCAAAC
GAAAAACGGGATCACATGGTCCTTCTTGAGTTCGTCACTGCGGCTGGGATAACACTCGGGATGGACGAAC
TGTATAAGACCGGTTAGGCCGCTCGAGGAGGGCCCGAACAAAAACTCATCTCAGAAGAGGATCTGAATAG
CGCCGTCGACCATCATCATAATCATCATTGAGTTTAAACCCGCTGATCAGCCTCGACTGTGCCTTCTAGT
TGCCAGCCATCTGTTGTTTGCCCCTCCCCCGTGCCTTCCTTGACCCTGGAAGGTGCCACTCCCACTGTCC
TTTCCTAATAAAATGAGGAAATTGCATCGCATTGTCTGAGTAGGTGTCATTCTATTCTGGGGGGTGGGGT
GGGGCAGGACAGCAAGGGGGAGGATTGGGAAGACAATAGCAGGCATGCTGGGGATGCGGTGGGCTCTATG
GAGATCTATCGATGTTCTGGGGATGCGGTGGGCTCTATGGCTTCTGAGGCGGAAAGAACCAGCTGGGGCT
CTAGGGGGTATCCCC
[124 nt withheld, positions 1836-1959]
C
[91 nt withheld, positions 1961-2051]
AGGGTGATGGTTCACGTACCTAGAAGTTCCTATTCCGAAGTTCCTATTCTCTAGAAAGTATAGGAACTTC
CTTGGCCAAAAAGCCTGAACTCACCGCGACGTCTGTCGAGAAGTTTCTGATCGAAAAGTTCGACAGCGTC
TCCGACCTGATGCAGCTCTCGGAGGGCGAAGAATCTCGTGCTTTCAGCTTCGATGTAGGAGGGCGTGGAT
ATGTCCTGCGGGTAAATAGCTGCGCCGATGGTTTCTACAAAGATCGTTATGTTTATCGGCACTTTGCATC
GGCCGCGCTCCCGATTCCGGAAGTGCTTGACATTGGGGAATTCAGCGAGAGCCTGACCTATTGCATCTCC
CGCCGTGCACAGGGTGTCACGTTGCAAGACCTGCCTGAAACCGAACTGCCCGCTGTTCTGCAGCCGGTCG
CGGAGGCCATGGATGCGATCGCTGCGGCCGATCTTAGCCAGACGAGCGGGTTCGGCCCATTCGGACCGCA
AGGAATCGGTCAATACACTACATGGCGTGATTTCATATGCGCGATTGCTGATCCCCATGTGTATCACTGG
CAAACTGTGATGGACGACACCGTCAGTGCGTCCGTCGCGCAGGCTCTCGATGAGCTGATGCTTTGGGCCG
AGGACTGCCCCGAAGTCCGGCACCTCGTGCACGCGGATTTCGGCTCCAACAATGTCCTGACGGACAATGG
CCGCATAACAGCGGTCATTGACTGGAGCGAGGCGATGTTCGGGGATTCCCAATACGAGGTCGCCAACATC
TTCTTCTGGAGGCCGTGGTTGGCTTGTATGGAGCAGCAGACGCGCTACTTCGAGCGGAGGCATCCGGAGC
TTGCAGGATCGCCGCGGCTCCGGGCGTATATGCTCCGCATTGGTCTTGACCAACTCTATCAGAGCTTGGT
TGACGGCAATTTCGATGATGCAGCTTGGGCGCAGGGTCGATGCGACGCAATCGTCCGATCCGGAGCCGGG
ACTGTCGGGCGTACACAAATCGCCCGCAGAAGCGCGGCCGTCTGGACCGATGGCTGTGTAGAAGTACTCG
CCGATAGTGGAAACCGACGCCCCAGCACTCGTCCGAGGGCAAAGGAATAGCACGTACTACGAGATTTCGA
TTCCACCGCCGCCTTCTATGAAAGGTTGGGCTTCGGAATCGTTTTCCGGGACGCCGGCTGGATGATCCTC
CAGCGCGGGGATCTCATGCTGGAGTTCTTCGCCCACCCCAACTTGTTTATTGCAGCTTATAATGGTTACA
AATAAAGCAATAGCATCACAAATTTCACAAATAAAGCATTTTTTTCACTGCATTCTAGTTGTGGTTTGTC
CAAACTCATCAATGTATCTTATCATGTCTGTATACCGTCGACCTCTAGCTAGAGCTTGGCGTAATCATGG
TCATAGCTGTTTCCTGTGTGAAATTGTTATCCGCTCACAATTCCACACAACATACGAGCCGGAAGCATAA
AGTGTAAAGCCTGGGGTGCCTAATGAGTGAGCTAACTCACATTAATTGCGTTGCGCTCACTGCCCGCTTT
CCAGTCGGGAAACCTGTCGTGCCAGCTGCATTAATGAATCGGCCAACGCGCGGGGAGAGGCGGTTTGCGT
ATTGGGCGCTCTTCCGCTTCCTCGCTCACTGACTCGCTGCGCTCGGTCGTTCGGCTGCGGCGAGCGGTAT
CAGCTCACTCAAAGGCGGTAATACGGTTATCCACAGAATCAGGGGATAACGCAGGAAAGAACATGTGAGC
AAAAGGCCAGCAAAAGGCCAGGAACCGTAAAAAGGCCGCGTTGCTGGCGTTTTTCCATAGGCTCCGCCCC
CCTGACGAGCATCACAAAAATCGACGCTCAAGTCAGAGGTGGCGAAACCCGACAGGACTATAAAGATACC
AGGCGTTTCCCCCTGGAAGCTCCCTCGTGCGCTCTCCTGTTCCGACCCTGCCGCTTACCGGATACCTGTC
CGCCTTTCTCCCTTCGGGAAGCGTGGCGCTTTCTCATAGCTCACGCTGTAGGTATCTCAGTTCGGTGTAG
GTCGTTCGCTCCAAGCTGGGCTGTGTGCACGAACCCCCCGTTCAGCCCGACCGCTGCGCCTTATCCGGTA
ACTATCGTCTTGAGTCCAACCCGGTAAGACACGACTTATCGCCACTGGCAGCAGCCACTGGTAACAGGAT
TAGCAGAGCGAGGTATGTAGGCGGTGCTACAGAGTTCTTGAAGTGGTGGCCTAACTACGGCTACACTAGA
AGAACAGTATTTGGTATCTGCGCTCTGCTGAAGCCAGTTACCTTCGGAAAAAGAGTTGGTAGCTCTTGAT
CCGGCAAACAAACCACCGCTGGTAGCGGTGGTTTTTTTGTTTGCAAGCAGCAGATTACGCGCAGAAAAAA
AGGATCTCAAGAAGATCCTTTGATCTTTTCTACGGGGTCTGACGCTCAGTGGAACGAAAACTCACGTTAA
GGGATTTTGGTCATGAGATTATCAAAAAGGATCTTCACCTAGATCCTTTTAAATTAAAAATGAAGTTTTA
AATCAATCTAAAGTATATATGAGTAAACTTGGTCTGACAGTTACCAATGCTTAATCAGTGAGGCACCTAT
CTCAGCGATCTGTCTATTTCGTTCATCCATAGTTGCCTGACTCCCCGTCGTGTAGATAACTACGATACGG
GAGGGCTTACCATCTGGCCCCAGTGCTGCAATGATACCGCGAGACCCACGCTCACCGGCTCCAGATTTAT
CAGCAATAAACCAGCCAGCCGGAAGGGCCGAGCGCAGAAGTGGTCCTGCAACTTTATCCGCCTCCATCCA
GTCTATTAATTGTTGCCGGGAAGCTAGAGTAAGTAGTTCGCCAGTTAATAGTTTGCGCAACGTTGTTGCC
ATTGCTACAGGCATCGTGGTGTCACGCTCGTCGTTTGGTATGGCTTCATTCAGCTCCGGTTCCCAACGAT
CAAGGCGAGTTACATGATCCCCCATGTTGTGCAAAAAAGCGGTTAGCTCCTTCGGTCCTCCGATCGTTGT
CAGAAGTAAGTTGGCCGCAGTGTTATCACTCATGGTTATGGCAGCACTGCATAATTCTCTTACTGTCATG
CCATCCGTAAGATGCTTTTCTGTGACTGGTGAGTACTCAACCAAGTCATTCTGAGAATAGTGTATGCGGC
GACCGAGTTGCTCTTGCCCGGCGTCAATACGGGATAATACCGCGCCACATAGCAGAACTTTAAAAGTGCT
CATCATTGGAAAACGTTCTTCGGGGCGAAAACTCTCAAGGATCTTACCGCTGTTGAGATCCAGTTCGATG
TAACCCACTCGTGCACCCAACTGATCTTCAGCATCTTTTACTTTCACCAGCGTTTCTGGGTGAGCAAAAA
CAGGAAGGCAAAATGCCGCAAAAAAGGGAATAAGGGCGACACGGAAATGTTGAATACTCATACTCTTCCT
TTTTCAATATTATTGAAGCATTTATCAGGGTTATTGTCTCATGAGCGGATACATATTTGAATGTATTTAG
AAAAATAAACAAATAGGGGTTCCGCGCACATTTCCCCGAAAAGTGCCACCTGACGTCGACGGATCGGGAG
ATCTCCCGATCCCCTATGGTGCACTCTCAGTACAATCTGCTCTGATGCCGCATAGTTAAGCCAGTATCTG
CTCCCTGCTTGTGTGTTGGAGGTCGCTGAGTAGTGCGCGAGCAAAAT
